>Addgene plasmid #193850 | p2T-cmv-SpCas9-TadDE-BlastR | addgene full sequence | sequence record 380006 | Addgene NGS Result
CCGCTAGAGATCCGCGGCCGCTAATACGACTCACTATAGGGAGAGCCGCCACCATGAAACGGACAGCCGA
CGGAAGCGAGTTCGAGTCACCAAAGAAGAAGCGGAAAGTCAGTTCTGAGGTGGAGTTTTCCCACGAGTAC
TGGATGAGACATGCCCTGACCCTGGCCAAGAGGGCACGGGATGAGGGAGAGGCGCCTGTGGGAGCCGTGC
TGGTGCTGAACAATAGAGTGATCGGCGAGGGCTGGAACAGACGTATCGGCCTGCACGACCCAACAGCCCA
TGCCGAAATTATGGCCCTGAGACAGGGCGGCCTGGTCATGCAGAACTCCAGACTGATTGACGCCACCCTG
TACGTGACATTCGAGCCTTGCGTGATGTGCGCCGGCGCCATGATCAACTCTAGGATCGGCCGCGTGGTGT
TTGGCGTGAGGAACTCAAAAAGAGGCGCCGCAGGCTCCCTGATGAACGTGCTGAACTACCCCGGCATGAA
TCACCGCGTCGAAATTACCGAGGGAATCCTGGCAGATGAATGTGCCGCCCTGCTGTGCGATTTCTATCGG
ATGCCTAGACAGGTGTTCAATGCTCAGAAGAAGGCCCAGAGCTCCATCAACTCTGGCGGATCTAGCGGAG
GATCCTCTGGCAGCGAGACACCAGGAACAAGCGAGTCAGCAACACCAGAGAGCAGTGGCGGCAGCAGCGG
CGGCAGCGACAAGAAGTACAGCATCGGCCTGGCCATCGGCACCAACTCTGTGGGCTGGGCCGTGATCACC
GACGAGTACAAGGTGCCCAGCAAGAAATTCAAGGTGCTGGGCAACACCGACCGGCACAGCATCAAGAAGA
ACCTGATCGGAGCCCTGCTGTTCGACAGCGGCGAAACAGCCGAGGCCACCCGGCTGAAGAGAACCGCCAG
AAGAAGATACACCAGACGGAAGAACCGGATCTGCTATCTGCAAGAGATCTTCAGCAACGAGATGGCCAAG
GTGGACGACAGCTTCTTCCACAGACTGGAAGAGTCCTTCCTGGTGGAAGAGGATAAGAAGCACGAGCGGC
ACCCCATCTTCGGCAACATCGTGGACGAGGTGGCCTACCACGAGAAGTACCCCACCATCTACCACCTGAG
AAAGAAACTGGTGGACAGCACCGACAAGGCCGACCTGCGGCTGATCTATCTGGCCCTGGCCCACATGATC
AAGTTCCGGGGCCACTTCCTGATCGAGGGCGACCTGAACCCCGACAACAGCGACGTGGACAAGCTGTTCA
TCCAGCTGGTGCAGACCTACAACCAGCTGTTCGAGGAAAACCCCATCAACGCCAGCGGCGTGGACGCCAA
GGCCATCCTGTCTGCCAGACTGAGCAAGAGCAGACGGCTGGAAAATCTGATCGCCCAGCTGCCCGGCGAG
AAGAAGAATGGCCTGTTCGGAAACCTGATTGCCCTGAGCCTGGGCCTGACCCCCAACTTCAAGAGCAACT
TCGACCTGGCCGAGGATGCCAAACTGCAGCTGAGCAAGGACACCTACGACGACGACCTGGACAACCTGCT
GGCCCAGATCGGCGACCAGTACGCCGACCTGTTTCTGGCCGCCAAGAACCTGTCCGACGCCATCCTGCTG
AGCGACATCCTGAGAGTGAACACCGAGATCACCAAGGCCCCCCTGAGCGCCTCTATGATCAAGAGATACG
ACGAGCACCACCAGGACCTGACCCTGCTGAAAGCTCTCGTGCGGCAGCAGCTGCCTGAGAAGTACAAAGA
GATTTTCTTCGACCAGAGCAAGAACGGCTACGCCGGCTACATTGACGGCGGAGCCAGCCAGGAAGAGTTC
TACAAGTTCATCAAGCCCATCCTGGAAAAGATGGACGGCACCGAGGAACTGCTCGTGAAGCTGAACAGAG
AGGACCTGCTGCGGAAGCAGCGGACCTTCGACAACGGCAGCATCCCCCACCAGATCCACCTGGGAGAGCT
GCACGCCATTCTGCGGCGGCAGGAAGATTTTTACCCATTCCTGAAGGACAACCGGGAAAAGATCGAGAAG
ATCCTGACCTTCCGCATCCCCTACTACGTGGGCCCTCTGGCCAGGGGAAACAGCAGATTCGCCTGGATGA
CCAGAAAGAGCGAGGAAACCATCACCCCCTGGAACTTCGAGGAAGTGGTGGACAAGGGCGCTTCCGCCCA
GAGCTTCATCGAGCGGATGACCAACTTCGATAAGAACCTGCCCAACGAGAAGGTGCTGCCCAAGCACAGC
CTGCTGTACGAGTACTTCACCGTGTATAACGAGCTGACCAAAGTGAAATACGTGACCGAGGGAATGAGAA
AGCCCGCCTTCCTGAGCGGCGAGCAGAAAAAGGCCATCGTGGACCTGCTGTTCAAGACCAACCGGAAAGT
GACCGTGAAGCAGCTGAAAGAGGACTACTTCAAGAAAATCGAGTGCTTCGACTCCGTGGAAATCTCCGGC
GTGGAAGATCGGTTCAACGCCTCCCTGGGCACATACCACGATCTGCTGAAAATTATCAAGGACAAGGACT
TCCTGGACAATGAGGAAAACGAGGACATTCTGGAAGATATCGTGCTGACCCTGACACTGTTTGAGGACAG
AGAGATGATCGAGGAACGGCTGAAAACCTATGCCCACCTGTTCGACGACAAAGTGATGAAGCAGCTGAAG
CGGCGGAGATACACCGGCTGGGGCAGGCTGAGCCGGAAGCTGATCAACGGCATCCGGGACAAGCAGTCCG
GCAAGACAATCCTGGATTTCCTGAAGTCCGACGGCTTCGCCAACAGAAACTTCATGCAGCTGATCCACGA
CGACAGCCTGACCTTTAAAGAGGACATCCAGAAAGCCCAGGTGTCCGGCCAGGGCGATAGCCTGCACGAG
CACATTGCCAATCTGGCCGGCAGCCCCGCCATTAAGAAGGGCATCCTGCAGACAGTGAAGGTGGTGGACG
AGCTCGTGAAAGTGATGGGCCGGCACAAGCCCGAGAACATCGTGATCGAAATGGCCAGAGAGAACCAGAC
CACCCAGAAGGGACAGAAGAACAGCCGCGAGAGAATGAAGCGGATCGAAGAGGGCATCAAAGAGCTGGGC
AGCCAGATCCTGAAAGAACACCCCGTGGAAAACACCCAGCTGCAGAACGAGAAGCTGTACCTGTACTACC
TGCAGAATGGGCGGGATATGTACGTGGACCAGGAACTGGACATCAACCGGCTGTCCGACTACGATGTGGA
CCATATCGTGCCTCAGAGCTTTCTGAAGGACGACTCCATCGACAACAAGGTGCTGACCAGAAGCGACAAG
AACCGGGGCAAGAGCGACAACGTGCCCTCCGAAGAGGTCGTGAAGAAGATGAAGAACTACTGGCGGCAGC
TGCTGAACGCCAAGCTGATTACCCAGAGAAAGTTCGACAATCTGACCAAGGCCGAGAGAGGCGGCCTGAG
CGAACTGGATAAGGCCGGCTTCATCAAGAGACAGCTGGTGGAAACCCGGCAGATCACAAAGCACGTGGCA
CAGATCCTGGACTCCCGGATGAACACTAAGTACGACGAGAATGACAAGCTGATCCGGGAAGTGAAAGTGA
TCACCCTGAAGTCCAAGCTGGTGTCCGATTTCCGGAAGGATTTCCAGTTTTACAAAGTGCGCGAGATCAA
CAACTACCACCACGCCCACGACGCCTACCTGAACGCCGTCGTGGGAACCGCCCTGATCAAAAAGTACCCT
AAGCTGGAAAGCGAGTTCGTGTACGGCGACTACAAGGTGTACGACGTGCGGAAGATGATCGCCAAGAGCG
AGCAGGAAATCGGCAAGGCTACCGCCAAGTACTTCTTCTACAGCAACATCATGAACTTTTTCAAGACCGA
GATTACCCTGGCCAACGGCGAGATCCGGAAGCGGCCTCTGATCGAGACAAACGGCGAAACCGGGGAGATC
GTGTGGGATAAGGGCCGGGATTTTGCCACCGTGCGGAAAGTGCTGAGCATGCCCCAAGTGAATATCGTGA
AAAAGACCGAGGTGCAGACAGGCGGCTTCAGCAAAGAGTCTATCCTGCCCAAGAGGAACAGCGATAAGCT
GATCGCCAGAAAGAAGGACTGGGACCCTAAGAAGTACGGCGGCTTCGACAGCCCCACCGTGGCCTATTCT
GTGCTGGTGGTGGCCAAAGTGGAAAAGGGCAAGTCCAAGAAACTGAAGAGTGTGAAAGAGCTGCTGGGGA
TCACCATCATGGAAAGAAGCAGCTTCGAGAAGAATCCCATCGACTTTCTGGAAGCCAAGGGCTACAAAGA
AGTGAAAAAGGACCTGATCATCAAGCTGCCTAAGTACTCCCTGTTCGAGCTGGAAAACGGCCGGAAGAGA
ATGCTGGCCTCTGCCGGCGAACTGCAGAAGGGAAACGAACTGGCCCTGCCCTCCAAATATGTGAACTTCC
TGTACCTGGCCAGCCACTATGAGAAGCTGAAGGGCTCCCCCGAGGATAATGAGCAGAAACAGCTGTTTGT
GGAACAGCACAAGCACTACCTGGACGAGATCATCGAGCAGATCAGCGAGTTCTCCAAGAGAGTGATCCTG
GCCGACGCTAATCTGGACAAAGTGCTGTCCGCCTACAACAAGCACCGGGATAAGCCCATCAGAGAGCAGG
CCGAGAATATCATCCACCTGTTTACCCTGACCAATCTGGGAGCCCCTGCCGCCTTCAAGTACTTTGACAC
CACCATCGACCGGAAGAGGTACACCAGCACCAAAGAGGTGCTGGACGCCACCCTGATCCACCAGAGCATC
ACCGGCCTGTACGAGACACGGATCGACCTGTCTCAGCTGGGAGGTGACAGCGGCGGGAGCGGCGGGAGCG
GGGGGAGCACTAATCTGAGCGACATCATTGAGAAGGAGACTGGGAAACAGCTGGTCATTCAGGAGTCCAT
CCTGATGCTGCCTGAGGAGGTGGAGGAAGTGATCGGCAACAAGCCAGAGTCTGACATCCTGGTGCACACC
GCCTACGACGAGTCCACAGATGAGAATGTGATGCTGCTGACCTCTGACGCCCCCGAGTATAAGCCTTGGG
CCCTGGTCATCCAGGATTCTAACGGCGAGAATAAGATCAAGATGCTGAGCGGAGGATCCGGAGGATCTGG
AGGCAGCACCAACCTGTCTGACATCATCGAGAAGGAGACAGGCAAGCAGCTGGTCATCCAGGAGAGCATC
CTGATGCTGCCCGAAGAAGTCGAAGAAGTGATCGGAAACAAGCCTGAGAGCGATATCCTGGTCCATACCG
CCTACGACGAGAGTACCGACGAAAATGTGATGCTGCTGACATCCGACGCCCCAGAGTATAAGCCCTGGGC
TCTGGTCATCCAGGATTCCAACGGAGAGAACAAAATCAAAATGCTGTCTGGCGGCTCAAAAAGAACCGCC
GACGGCAGCGAATTCGAGCCCAAGAAGAAGAGGAAAGTCTAACCGGTCATCATCACCATCACCATTGAGT
TTAAACCCGCTGATCAGCCTCGACTGTGCCTTCTAGTTGCCAGCCATCTGTTGTTTGCCCCTCCCCCGTG
CCTTCCTTGACCCTGGAAGGTGCCACTCCCACTGTCCTTTCCTAATAAAATGAGGAAATTGCATCGCATT
GTCTGAGTAGGTGTCATTCTATTCTGGGGGGTGGGGTGGGGCAGGACAGCAAGGGGGAGGATTGGGAAGA
CAATAGCAGGCATGCTGGGGATGCGGTGGGCTCTATGGCTTCTGAGGCGGAAAGAACCAGCTGGGGCTCG
ATACCGTCGACCTCTAGCTAGAGCTTGGCGTAATCATGGTCATAGCTGTTTCCTGTGTGAAATTGTTATC
CGCTCACAATTCCACACAACATACGAGCCGGAAGCATAAAGTGTAAAGCCTAGGGTGCCTAATGAGTGAG
CTAACTCACATTAATTGCGTTGCGCTCACTGCCCGCTTTCCAGTCGGGAAACCTGTCGTGCCAGCTGCAT
TAATGAATCGGCCAACGCGCGGGGAGAGGCGGTTTGCGTATTGGGCGCTACAGACATGATAAGATACATT
GATGAGTTTGGACAAACCACAACTAGAATGCAGTGAAAAAAATGCTTTATTTGTGAAATTTGTGATGCTA
TTGCTTTATTTGTAACCATTATAAGCTGCAATAAACAAGTTGGGGTGGGCGAAGAACTCCAGCATGAGAT
CCCCGCGCTGGAGGATCATCCAGCCGGCGTCCCGGAAAACGATTCCGAAGCCCAACCTTTCATAGAAGGC
GGCGGTGGAATCGAAATCTCGTAGCACGTGTCAGTCCTGCTCCTCGGCCACGAAGTGCTTAGCCCTCCCA
CACATAACCAGAGGGCAGCAATTCACGAATCCCAACTGCCGTCGGCTGTCCATCACTGTCCTTCACTATG
GCTTTGATCCCAGGATGCAGATCGAGAAGCACCTGTCGGCACCGTCCGCAGGGGCTCAAGATGCCCCTGT
TCTCATTTCCGATCGCGACGATACAAGTCAGGTTGCCAGCTGCCGCAGCAGCAGCAGTGCCCAGCACCAC
GAGTTCTGCACAAGGTCCCCCAGTAAAATGATATACATTGACACCAGTGAAGATGCGGCCGTCGCTAGAG
AGAGCTGCGCTGGCGACGCTGTAGTCTTCAGAGATGGGGATGCTGTTGATTGTAGCCGTTGCTCTTTCAA
TGAGGGTGGATTCTTCTTGAGACAAAGGCTTGGCCATGGTTTAGTTCCTCACCTTGTCGTATTATACTAT
GCCGATATACTATGCCGATGATTAATTGTCAACACGTGCTGATCAGATCCGAAAATGGATATACAAGCTC
CCGGGAGCTTTTTGCAAAAGCCTAGGCCTCCAAAAAAGCCTCCTCACTACTTCTGGAATAGCTCAGAGGC
AGAGGCGGCCTCGGCCTCTGCATAAATAAAAAAAATTAGTCAGCCATGGGGCGGAGAATGGGCGGAACTG
GGCGGAGTTAGGGGCGGGATGGGCGGAGTTAGGGGCGGGACTATGGTTGCTGACTAATTGAGATGCATGC
TTTGCATACTTCTGCCTGCTGGGGAGCCTGGGGACTTTCCACACCTGGTTGCTGACTAATTGAGATGCAT
GCTTTGCATACTTCTGCCTGCTGGGGAGCCTGGGGACTTTCCACACCCTAACTGACACACATTCCACAGA
ATTCACTGACTCGCTGCGCTCGGTCGTTCGGCTGCGGCGAGCGGTATCAGCTCACTCAAAGGCGGTAATA
CGGTTATCCACAGAATCAGGGGATAACGCAGGAAAGAACATGTAAGTGATCTCCAAAAAATAAGTACTTT
TTGACTGTAAATAAAATTGTAAGGAGTAAAAAGTACTTTTTTTTCTAAAAAAATGTAATTAAGTAAAAGT
AAAAGTATTGATTTTTAATTGTACTCAAGTAAAGTAAAAATCCCCAAAAATAATACTTAAGTACAGTAAT
CAAGTAAAATTACTCAAGTACTTTACACCTCTGCATGTGAGCAAAAGGCCAGCAAAAGGCCAGGAACCGT
AAAAAGGCCGCGTTGCTGGCGTTTTTCCATAGGCTCCGCCCCCCTGACGAGCATCACAAAAATCGACGCT
CAAGTCAGAGGTGGCGAAACCCGACAGGACTATAAAGATACCAGGCGTTTCCCCCTGGAAGCTCCCTCGT
GCGCTCTCCTGTTCCGACCCTGCCGCTTACCGGATACCTGTCCGCCTTTCTCCCTTCGGGAAGCGTGGCG
CTTTCTCATAGCTCACGCTGTAGGTATCTCAGTTCGGTGTAGGTCGTTCGCTCCAAGCTGGGCTGTGTGC
ACGAACCCCCCGTTCAGCCCGACCGCTGCGCCTTATCCGGTAACTATCGTCTTGAGTCCAACCCGGTAAG
ACACGACTTATCGCCACTGGCAGCAGCCACTGGTAACAGGATTAGCAGAGCGAGGTATGTAGGCGGTGCT
ACAGAGTTCTTGAAGTGGTGGCCTAACTACGGCTACACTAGAAGAACAGTATTTGGTATCTGCGCTCTGC
TGAAGCCAGTTACCTTCGGAAAAAGAGTTGGTAGCTCTTGATCCGGCAAACAAACCACCGCTGGTAGCGG
TGGTTTTTTTGTTTGCAAGCAGCAGATTACGCGCAGAAAAAAAGGATCTCAAGAAGATCCTTTGATCTTT
TCTACGGGGTCTGACACTCAGTGGAACGAAAACTCACGTTAAGGGATTTTGGTCATGAGATTATCAAAAA
GGATCTTCACCTAGATCCTTTTAAATTAAAAATGAAGTTTTAAATCAATCTAAAGTATATATGAGTAAAC
TTGGTCTGACAGTTACCAATGCTTAATCAGTGAGGCACCTATCTCAGCGATCTGTCTATTTCGTTCATCC
ATAGTTGCCTGACTCCCCGTCGTGTAGATAACTACGATACGGGAGGGCTTACCATCTGGCCCCAGTGCTG
CAATGATACCGCGGGACCCACGCTCACCGGCTCCAGATTTATCAGCAATAAACCAGCCAGCCGGAAGGGC
CGAGCGCAGAAGTGGTCCTGCAACTTTATCCGCCTCCATCCAGTCTATTAATTGTTGCCGGGAAGCTAGA
GTAAGTAGTTCGCCAGTTAATAGTTTGCGCAACGTTGTTGCCATTGCTACAGGCATCGTGGTGTCACGCT
CGTCGTTTGGTATGGCTTCATTCAGCTCCGGTTCCCAACGATCAAGGCGAGTTACATGATCCCCCATGTT
GTGCAAAAAAGCGGTTAGCTCCTTCGGTCCTCCGATCGTTGTCAGAAGTAAGTTGGCCGCAGTGTTATCA
CTCATGGTTATGGCAGCACTGCATAATTCTCTTACTGTCATGCCATCCGTAAGATGCTTTTCTGTGACTG
GTGAGTACTCAACCAAGTCATTCTGAGAATAGTGTATGCGGCGACCGAGTTGCTCTTGCCCGGCGTCAAT
ACGGGATAATACCGCGCCACATAGCAGAACTTTAAAAGTGCTCATCATTGGAAAACGTTCTTCGGGGCGA
AAACTCTCAAGGATCTTACCGCTGTTGAGATCCAGTTCGATGTAACCCACTCGTGCACCCAACTGATCTT
CAGCATCTTTTACTTTCACCAGCGTTTCTGGGTGAGCAAAAACAGGAAGGCAAAATGCCGCAAAAAAGGG
AATAAGGGCGACACGGAAATGTTGAATACTCATACTCTTCCTTTTTCAATATTATTGAAGCATTTATCAG
GGTTATTGTCTCATGAGCGGATACATATTTGAATGTATTTAGAAAAATAAACAAATAGGGGTTCCGCGCA
CATTTCCCCGAAAAGTGCCACCTGACGTCGACGGATCGGGAGATCGATCTCCCGATCCCCTAGGGTCGAC
TCTCAGTACAATCTGCTCTGATGCCGCATAGTTAAGCCAGTATCTGCTCCCTGCTTGTGTGTTGGAGGTC
GCTGAGTAGTGCGCGAGCAAAATTTAAGCTACAACAAGGCAAGGCTTGACCGACAATTGCATGAAGAATC
TGCTTAGGGTTAGGCGTTTTGCGCTGCTTCGCGATGTACGGGCCAGATATACGCGGGTACCGGCATATGG
TTCTTGACAGAGGTGTAAAAAGTACTCAAAAATTTTACTCAAGTGAAAGTACAAGTACTTAGGGAAAATT
TTACTCAATTAAAAGTAAAAGTATCTGGCTAGAATCTTACTTGAGTAAAAGTAAAAAAGTACTCCATTAA
AATTGTACTTGAGTATTAACGCGTTGACATTGATTATTGACTAGTTATTAATAGTAATCAATTACGGGGT
CATTAGTTTATAGCCCATATATGGAGTTCCGCGTTACATAACTTACGGTAAATGGCCCGCCTGGCTGACC
GCCCAACGACCCCCGCCCATTGACGTCAATAATGACGTATGTTCCCATAGTAACGCCAATAGGGACTTTC
CATTGACGTCAATGGGTGGAGTATTTACGGTAAACTGCCCACTTGGCAGTACATCAAGTGTATCATATGC
CAAGTACGCCCCCTATTGACGTCAATGACGGTAAATGGCCCGCCTGGCATTATGCCCAGTACATGACCTT
ATGGGACTTTCCTACTTGGCAGTACATCTACGTATTAGTCATCGCTATTACCATGGTGATGCGGTTTTGG
CAGTACATCAATGGGCGTGGATAGCGGTTTGACTCACGGGGATTTCCAAGTCTCCACCCCATTGACGTCA
ATGGGAGTTTGTTTTGGCACCAAAATCAACGGGACTTTCCAAAATGTCGTAACAACTCCGCCCCATTGAC
GCAAATGGGCGGTAGGCGTGTACGGTGGGAGGTCTATATAAGCAGAGCTGGTTTAGTGAACCGTCAGAT
Features (pLannotate 1.2.2; 24 found; start..end, strand, type, name):
     22..40      +  promoter       T7 promoter: promoter for bacteriophage T7 RNA polymerase
    114..605     +  CDS            tadA: TADA_ECOLI - Also known as yfhC. Experimental evidence at protein level: Swiss-Prot protein existence level 1. Catalyzes the deamination of adenosine to inosine at the wobble position 34 of tRNA(Arg2). Essential for cell viability. From Escherichia coli (strain K12).
    708..2309    +  CDS            dCas9(N): N-terminal portion of catalytically inactive Streptococcus pyogenes dCas9 carrying the D10A mutation (Zetsche et al., 2015)
   2310..4804    +  CDS            Cas9(C) (fragment): C-terminal portion of Streptococcus pyogenes Cas9 (Zetsche et al., 2015)
   5118..5366    +  CDS            UGI: UNGI_BPPB2 - Experimental evidence at protein level: Swiss-Prot protein existence level 1. This protein binds specifically and reversibly to the host uracil-DNA glycosylase, preventing removal of uracil residues from PBS2 DNA by the host uracil-excision repair system. From Bacillus phage PBS2 (Bacteriophage PBS2).
   5484..5708    +  polyA_signal   bGH poly(A) signal: bovine growth hormone polyadenylation signal
   5712..5733    +  promoter       SV40 promoter (fragment): SV40 enhancer and early promoter
   5738..5754    +  misc_feature   MCS (fragment): pBluescript multiple cloning site
   5803..5819    -  protein_bind   lac operator: The lac repressor binds to the lac operator to inhibit transcription in E. coli. This inhibition can be relieved by adding lactose or isopropyl-β-D-thiogalactopyranoside (IPTG). lac repressor encoded by lacI
   5827..5857    -  promoter       lac promoter: promoter for the E. coli lac operon
   5872..5893    -  protein_bind   CAP binding site: CAP binding activates transcription in the presence of cAMP. E. coli catabolite activator protein
   5906..5998    -  CDS            lacI (fragment): lac repressor; lacI; The lac repressor binds to the lac operator to inhibit transcription in E. coli. This inhibition can be relieved by adding lactose or isopropyl-β-D-thiogalactopyranoside (IPTG).
   6010..6131    -  polyA_signal   SV40 poly(A) signal: SV40 polyadenylation signal
   6126..6251    -  CDS            ble (fragment): BLE_KLEPN - Experimental evidence at protein level: Swiss-Prot protein existence level 1. Binding protein with a strong affinity to the bleomycin family of antibiotics. Binds to CL990; an antimitotic-antibiotic compound. From Klebsiella pneumoniae.
   6261..6288    -  CDS            BleoR (fragment): antibiotic-binding protein; Sh ble from Streptoalloteichus hindustanus; confers resistance to bleomycin, phleomycin, and Zeocin™
   6289..6687    -  CDS            BSD: blasticidin S deaminase; Aspergillus terreus BSD; confers resistance to blasticidin
   6706..6753    -  promoter       EM7 promoter: synthetic bacterial promoter&nbsp
   6801..7130    -  promoter       SV40 promoter: SV40 enhancer and early promoter
   7514..8102    -  rep_origin     ori: high-copy-number ColE1/pMB1/pBR322/pUC origin of replication
   8273..9133    -  CDS            AmpR: β-lactamase; bla; confers resistance to ampicillin, carbenicillin, and related antibiotics
   9134..9238    -  promoter       AmpR promoter: bla
   9309..9353    -  misc_feature   bom (fragment): basis of mobility region from pBR322
   9762..10065   +  enhancer       CMV enhancer: human cytomegalovirus immediate early enhancer
  10066..10269   +  promoter       CMV promoter: human cytomegalovirus (CMV) immediate early promoter
