[The description below was written by a language model from this plasmid's Addgene catalogue record and pLannotate feature annotations shown in this document.]
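Description:
p2T-cmv-SpCas9-TadDE-BlastR is a 10,289 bp mammalian expression plasmid built on the p2T-CMV-BlastR backbone, designed to express the TadDE base editor and to allow its stable genomic integration by Tol2 transposition. It is maintained in E. coli through a high-copy ColE1/pUC-type origin and an ampicillin resistance gene (β-lactamase with its own promoter). Selection in mammalian cells relies on a blasticidin S deaminase (BSD) cassette driven by the SV40 enhancer/early promoter, with an EM7 bacterial promoter immediately upstream of the coding sequence and an SV40 polyadenylation signal downstream. The Tol2 transposon arms implied by the stated purpose were not picked up by the automated annotation, so their positions are not documented in the feature table.

The roughly 5.4 kb insert is transcribed from the CMV immediate-early enhancer and promoter, which span the plasmid's numbering origin, and is terminated by the bGH polyadenylation signal; a T7 promoter sits just upstream of the coding region. The open reading frame is annotated as a TadA-derived deaminase domain (matched to E. coli tadA) followed by Streptococcus pyogenes Cas9. The N-terminal part of Cas9 is annotated as carrying the D10A mutation, as expected for a nickase-type base editor scaffold. An annotated uracil glycosylase inhibitor (UGI) from phage PBS2 lies near the C-terminus; UGI blocks uracil excision and thereby favours retention of cytosine deamination products. The associated publication concerns evolution of an adenine base editor into a compact cytosine base editor, but the record does not define TadDE's exact editing activity. The plasmid is intended for transient expression or for generating blasticidin-selected cell lines carrying the editor; a guide RNA cassette is not annotated.
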