Addgene plasmid #193850: p2T-cmv-SpCas9-TadDE-BlastR
Purpose: Express TadDE in mammalian cells with BlastR selection, Tol2 integration
Depositing lab: David Liu. Depositing organization: Broad Institute. Publication: Evolution of an adenine base editor into a small, efficient cytosine base editor with low off-target activity. Neugebauer ME, Hsu A, Arbab M, Krasnow NA, McElroy AN, Pandey S, Doman JL, Huang TP, Raguram A, Banskota S, Newby GA, Tolar J, Osborn MJ, Liu DR. Nat Biotechnol. 2022 Nov 10. pii: 10.1038/s41587-022-01533-6. doi: 10.1038/s41587-022-01533-6. PubMed 36357719.
Backbone
  Vector backbone: p2T-CMV-BlastR
  Total vector size (bp): 10289
  Vector type: Mammalian Expression
  Selectable markers: Blasticidin
Growth in bacteria
  Bacterial resistance: Ampicillin, 100 μg/mL
  Growth temperature: 37°C
  Growth strain: DH5alpha
  Copy number: High Copy
Gene/Insert
  Gene/Insert name: TadDE
  Insert size (bp): 5380
Terms and licenses: Academic/Nonprofit Terms; Industry Terms: Not Available to Industry
How to cite: p2T-cmv-SpCas9-TadDE-BlastR was a gift from David Liu (Addgene plasmid # 193850 ; http://n2t.net/addgene:193850 ; RRID:Addgene_193850)
